>Addgene plasmid #238761 | PPP1R15A -SmBiT Fusion Vector | addgene full sequence | sequence record 479900 | Addgene NGS Result
AAGACGCGTTAATTAAGACGTCGGCAGTGAAAAAAATGCTTTATTTGTGAAATTTGTGATGCTATTGCTT
TATTTGTAACCATTATAAGCTGCAATAAACAAGTTAACAACAACAATTGCATTCATTTTATGTTTCAGGT
TCAGGGGGAGGTGTGGGAGGTTTTTTAAAGCAAGTAAAACCTCTACAAATGTGGTATGGCTGATTATGAT
CCGCGGCCGCAATACGTCGACGTTATCAGCTGACTTCGTACGAGAGCCTAGGATTATGGCGCGCCACTAG
TTATTAATAGTAATCAATTACGGGGTCATTAGTTCATAGCCCATATATGGAGTTCCGCGTTACATAACTT
ACGGTAAATGGCCCGCCTGGCTGACCGCCCAACGACCCCCGCCCATTGACGTCAATAATGACGTATGTTC
CCATAGTAACGCCAATAGGGACTTTCCATTGACGTCAATGGGTGGAGTATTTACGGTAAACTGCCCACTT
GGCAGTACATCAAGTGTATCATATGCCAAGTCCGCCCCCTATTGACGTCAATGACGGTAAATGGCCCGCC
TGGCATTATGCCCAGTACATGACCTTACGGGACTTTCCTACTTGGCAGTACATCTACGTATTAGTCATCG
CTATTACCATGGTGATGCGGTTTTGGCAGTACACCAATGGGCGTGGATAGCGGTTTGACTCACGGGGATT
TCCAAGTCTCCACCCCATTGACGTCAATGGGAGTTTGTTTTGGCACCAAAATCAACGGGACTTTCCAAAA
TGTCGTAATAACCCCGCCCCGTTGACGCAAATGGGCGGTAGGCGTGTACGGTGGGAGGTCTATATAAGCA
GAGCTGGTTTAGTGAACCGTCAGATCACTAGAAGCTTTATTGCGGTAGTTTATCACAGTTAAATTGCTAA
CGCAGTCAGTGCTTCTGACACAACAGTCTCGAACTTAAGCTGCAGAAGTTGGTCGTGAGGCACTGGGCAG
GTAAGTATCAAGGTTACAAGACAGGTTTAAGGAGACCAATAGAAACTGGGCTTGTCGAGACAGAGAAGAC
TCTTGCGTTTCTGATAGGCACCTATTGGTCTTACTGACATCCACTTTGCCTTTCTCTCCACAGGTGTCCA
CTCCCAGTTCAATTACAGCTCTTAAGGCTAGAGTATTAATACGACTCACTATAGGGCTAGCGATCGCCAT
GGCCCCAGGCCAAGCACCCCATCAGGCTACCCCGTGGAGGGATGCCCACCCTTTCTTCCTCCTGTCCCCA
GTGATGGGCCTCCTCAGCCGCGCCTGGAGCCGCCTGAGGGGCCTGGGACCTCTAGAGCCCTGGCTGGTGG
AAGCAGTAAAAGGAGCAGCTCTGGTAGAAGCTGGCCTGGAGGGAGAAGCTAGGACTCCTCTGGCAATCCC
CCATACCCCTTGGGGCAGACGCCCTGAAGAGGAGGCTGAAGACAGTGGAGGCCCTGGAGAGGACAGAGAA
ACACTGGGGCTGAAAACCAGCAGTTCCCTTCCTGAAGCCTGGGGACTTTTGGATGATGATGATGGCATGT
ATGGTGAGCGAGAGGCAACCAGTGTCCCTAGAGGGCAGGGAAGTCAATTTGCAGATGGCCAGCGTGCTCC
CCTGTCTCCCAGCCTTCTGATAAGGACACTGCAAGGTTCTGATAAGAACCCAGGGGAGGAGAAAGCCGAG
GAAGAGGGAGTTGCTGAAGAGGAGGGAGTTAACAAGTTCTCTTATCCACCATCACACCGGGAGTGTTGTC
CAGCCGTGGAGGAGGAGGACGATGAAGAAGCTGTAAAGAAAGAAGCTCACAGAACCTCTACTTCTGCCTT
GTCTCCAGGATCCAAGCCCAGCACTTGGGTGTCTTGCCCAGGGGAGGAAGAGAATCAAGCCACGGAGGAT
AAAAGAACAGAAAGAAGTAAAGGAGCCAGGAAGACCTCCGTGTCCCCCCGATCTTCAGGCTCCGACCCCA
GGTCCTGGGAGTATCGTTCAGGAGAGGCGTCCGAGGAGAAGGAGGAAAAGGCACACAAAGAAACTGGGAA
AGGAGAAGCTGCCCCAGGGCCGCAATCCTCAGCCCCAGCCCAGAGGCCCCAGCTCAAGTCCTGGTGGTGC
CAACCCAGTGATGAAGAGGAGGGTGAGGTCAAGGCTTTGGGGGCAGCTGAGAAGGATGGAGAAGCTGAGT
GTCCTCCCTGCATCCCCCCACCAAGTGCCTTCCTGAAGGCCTGGGTGTATTGGCCAGGAGAGGACACAGA
GGAAGAGGAAGATGAGGAAGAAGATGAGGACAGTGACTCTGGATCAGATGAGGAAGAGGGAGAAGCTGAG
GCTTCCTCTTCCACTCCTGCTACAGGTGTCTTCTTGAAGTCCTGGGTCTATCAGCCAGGAGAGGACACAG
AGGAGGAGGAAGATGAGGACAGTGATACAGGATCAGCCGAGGATGAAAGAGAAGCTGAGACTTCTGCTTC
CACACCCCCTGCAAGTGCTTTCTTGAAGGCCTGGGTGTATCGGCCAGGAGAGGACACGGAGGAGGAGGAA
GATGAGGATGTGGATAGTGAGGATAAGGAAGATGATTCAGAAGCAGCCTTGGGAGAAGCTGAGTCAGACC
CACATCCCTCCCACCCGGACCAGAGGGCCCACTTCAGGGGCTGGGGATATCGACCTGGAAAAGAGACAGA
GGAAGAGGAAGCTGCTGAGGACTGGGGAGAAGCTGAGCCCTGCCCCTTCCGAGTGGCCATCTATGTACCT
GGAGAGAAGCCACCGCCTCCCTGGGCTCCTCCTAGGCTGCCCCTCCGACTGCAAAGGCGGCTCAAGCGCC
CAGAAACCCCTACTCATGATCCGGACCCTGAGACTCCCCTAAAGGCCAGAAAGGTGCGCTTCTCCGAGAA
GGTCACTGTCCATTTCCTGGCTGTCTGGGCAGGGCCGGCCCAGGCCGCCCGCCAGGGCCCCTGGGAGCAG
CTTGCTCGGGATCGCAGCCGCTTCGCACGCCGCATCACCCAGGCCCAGGAGGAGCTGAGCCCCTGCCTCA
CCCCTGCTGCCCGGGCCAGAGCCTGGGCACGCCTCAGGAACCCACCTTTAGCCCCCATCCCTGCCCTCAC
CCAGACCTTGCCTTCCTCCTCTGTCCCTTCGTCCCCAGTCCAGACCACGCCCTTGAGCCAAGCTGTGGCC
ACACCTTCCCGCTCGTCTGCTGCTGCAGCGGCTGCCCTGGACCTCAGTGGGAGGCGTGGCGTTTCTCAAG
GCAGTTCAGGTGGTGGCGGGAGCGGAGGTGGAGGCTCGAGCGGTGTGACCGGCTACCGGCTGTTCGAGGA
GATTCTGTAAGGCCGCGACTCTAGAGTCGACCTGCAGGCATGCAAGCTGATTTGGCTGCTGCCACCGCTG
AGCAAGGCCGCTTCGAGCAGACATGATAAGATACATTGATGAGTTTGGACAAACCACAACTAGAATGCAG
TGAAAAAAATGCTTTATTTGTGAAATTTGTGATGCTATTGCTTTATTTGTAACCATTATAAGCTGCAATA
AACAAGTTAACAACAACAATTGCATTCATTTTATGTTTCAGGTTCAGGGGGAGATGTGGGAGGTTTTTTT
AAGCAAGTAAAACCTCTACAAATGTGGTAAAATCTTAATTAAGAATTCTAATATAACTTCGTATAGCATA
CATTATACGAAGTTATGGATCCACTGTTGACAATTAATCATCGGCATAGTATATCGGCATAGTATAATAC
GACAAGGTGAGGAACTAAACCCAGGAGGCAGATCATGATTGAACAAGATGGATTGCACGCAGGTTCTCCG
GCCGCTTGGGTGGAGAGGCTATTCGGCTATGACTGGGCACAACAGACAATCGGCTGCTCTGATGCCGCCG
TGTTCCGGCTGTCAGCGCAGGGGCGCCCGGTTCTTTTTGTCAAGACCGACCTGTCCGGTGCCCTGAATGA
ACTGCAGGACGAGGCAGCGCGGCTATCGTGGCTGGCCACGACGGGCGTTCCTTGCGCAGCTGTGCTCGAC
GTTGTCACTGAAGCGGGAAGGGACTGGCTGCTATTGGGCGAAGTGCCGGGGCAGGATCTCCTGTCATCTC
ACCTTGCTCCTGCCGAGAAAGTATCCATCATGGCTGATGCAATGCGGCGGCTGCATACGCTTGATCCGGC
TACCTGCCCATTCGACCACCAAGCGAAACATCGCATCGAGCGAGCACGTACTCGGATGGAAGCCGGTCTT
GTCGATCAGGATGATCTGGACGAAGAGCATCAGGGGCTCGCGCCAGCCGAACTGTTCGCCAGGCTCAAGG
CGCGCATGCCCGACGGCGAGGATCTCGTCGTGACCCATGGCGATGCCTGCTTGCCGAATATCATGGTGGA
AAATGGCCGCTTTTCTGGATTCATCGACTGTGGCCGGCTGGGTGTGGCGGACCGCTATCAGGACATAGCG
TTGGCTACCCGTGATATTGCTGAAGAGCTTGGCGGCGAATGGGCTGACCGCTTCCTCGTGCTTTACGGTA
TCGCCGCTCCCGATTCGCAGCGCATCGCCTTCTATCGCCTTCTTGACGAGTTCTTCTGATTCGAAATGAC
CGACCAAGCGACGCCCAACCGGTATCAGCTCACTCAAAGGCGGTAATACGGTTATCCACAGAATCAGGGG
ATAACGCAGGAAAGAACATGTGAGCAAAAGGCCAGCAAAAGGCCAGGAACCGTAAAAAGGCCGCGTTGCT
GGCGTTTTTCCATAGGCTCCGCCCCCCTGACGAGCATCACAAAAATCGACGCTCAAGTCAGAGGTGGCGA
AACCCGACAGGACTATAAAGATACCAGGCGTTTCCCCCTGGAAGCTCCCTCGTGCGCTCTCCTGTTCCGA
CCCTGCCGCTTACCGGATACCTGTCCGCCTTTCTCCCTTCGGGAAGCGTGGCGCTTTCTCATAGCTCACG
CTGTAGGTATCTCAGTTCGGTGTAGGTCGTTCGCTCCAAGCTGGGCTGTGTGCACGAACCCCCCGTTCAG
CCCGACCGCTGCGCCTTATCCGGTAACTATCGTCTTGAGTCCAACCCGGTAAGACACGACTTATCGCCAC
TGGCAGCAGCCACTGGTAACAGGATTAGCAGAGCGAGGTATGTAGGCGGTGCTACAGAGTTCTTGAAGTG
GTGGCCTAACTACGGCTACACTAGAAGGACAGTATTTGGTATCTGCGCTCTGCTGAAGCCAGTTACCTTC
GGAAAAAGAGTTGGTAGCTCTTGATCCGGCAAACAAACCACCGCTGGTAGCGGTGGTTTTTTTGTTTGCA
AGCAGCAGATTACGCGCAGAAAAAAAGGATTTCAAGAAGATCCTTTGATCTTTTCTACGGGGTCTGACGC
TCAGTGGAACGAAAACTCACGTTAAGGGATTTTGGTCATGAGATTATCAAAAAGGATCTTCACCTAGATC
CTTTTATAGTCCGGAATCGTCACACAAAAAACCAACACACAGATGTAATGAAAATAAAGATATTTTATTG
CGGCCATCGTGATGGCTAGAGTTTAGCCCTCCCACACATAACCAGAGGGCAGCAATTCACGAATCCCAAC
TGCCGTCGGCTGTCCATCACTGTCCTTCACTATGGCTTTGATCCCAGGATGCAGATCGAGAAGCACCTGT
CGGCACCGTCCGCAGGGGCTCAAGATGCCCCTGTTCTCATTTCCGATCGCGACGATACAAGTCAGGTTGC
CAGCTGCCGCAGCAGCAGCAGTGCCCAGCACCACGAGTTCTGCACAAGGTCCCCCAGTAAAATGATATAC
ATTGACACCAGTGAAGATGCGGCCGTCGCTAGAGAGAGCTGCGCTGGCGACGCTGTAGTCTTCAGAGATG
GGGATGCTGTTGATTGTAGCCGTTGCTCTTTCAATGAGGGTGGATTCTTCTTGAGACAAAGGCTTGGCCA
TGGTGGCGCTAGTGTCAGAAGAATCGAGCTTTTTGCAAAAGCCTAGGCCTCCAAAAAAGCCTCCTCACTA
CTTCTGGAATAGCTCAGAGGCCGAGGCGGCCTCGGCCTCTGCATAAATAAAAAAAATTAGTCAGCCATGG
GGCGGAGAATGGGCGGAACTGGGCGGAGTTAGGGGCGGGATGGGCGGAGTTAGGGGCGGGACTATGGTTG
CTGACTAATTGAGATGCATGCTTTGCATACTTCTGCCTGCTGGGGAGCCTGGGGACTTTCCACACCTGGT
TGCTGACTAATTGAGATGCATGCTTTGCATACTTCTGCCTGCTGGGGAGCCTGGGGACTTTCCACACCCT
AACTGACACACATTCCACAGCTGGTTCTTTCCGCCTCAGAAGGTACCTAACCAAGTTCCTCTTTCAGAGG
TTATTTCAGGCCATGGTGCTGCGC
Features (pLannotate 1.2.2; 17 found; start..end, strand, type, name):
     24..105     -  polyA_signal   SV40 poly(A) signal: SV40 polyadenylation signal
    128..211     -  CDS            large T antigen (fragment): large T antigen from SV40 (simian virus 40)
    276..641     +  enhancer       CMV enhancer: human cytomegalovirus immediate early enhancer
    643..842     +  promoter       CMV promoter: human cytomegalovirus (CMV) immediate early promoter
    981..1113    +  intron         chimeric intron: chimera between introns from human β-globin and immunoglobulin heavy chain genes
   1157..1175    +  promoter       T7 promoter: promoter for bacteriophage T7 RNA polymerase
   1216..3210    +  CDS            PPP1R15A: PR15A_HUMAN - Also known as GADD34. Experimental evidence at protein level: Swiss-Prot protein existence level 1. Recruits the serine/threonine-protein phosphatase PP1 to dephosphorylate the translation initiation factor eIF-2A/EIF2S1, thereby reversing the shut-off of protein synthesis initiated by stress-inducible kinases and facilitating recovery of cells from stress. Down-regulates the TGF-beta signaling pathway by promoting dephosphorylation of TGFB1 by PP1. May promote apoptosis by inducing TP53 phosphorylation on 'Ser-15'. From Homo sapiens (Human).
   3309..3338    +  misc_feature   MCS (fragment): pUC18/19 multiple cloning site
   3387..3508    -  polyA_signal   SV40 poly(A) signal: SV40 polyadenylation signal
   3531..3599    -  CDS            large T antigen (fragment): large T antigen from SV40 (simian virus 40)
   3623..3656    +  protein_bind   loxP: Cre-mediated recombination occurs in the 8-bp core sequence (GCATACAT). Cre recombinase
   3666..3713    +  promoter       EM7 promoter: synthetic bacterial promoter&nbsp
   3745..4536    +  CDS            neo: KKA2_KLEPN - Also known as kan, nptII. Experimental evidence at protein level: Swiss-Prot protein existence level 1. Resistance to kanamycin, neomycin, paromomycin, ribostamycin, butirosin and gentamicin B. From Klebsiella pneumoniae.
   4697..5285    -  rep_origin     ori: high-copy-number ColE1/pMB1/pBR322/pUC origin of replication
   5411..5459    -  polyA_signal   poly(A) signal: synthetic polyadenylation signal
   5483..5881    -  CDS            BSD: blasticidin S deaminase; Aspergillus terreus BSD; confers resistance to blasticidin
   5912..6269    -  promoter       SV40 promoter: SV40 enhancer and early promoter
