[The description below was written by a language model from this plasmid's Addgene catalogue record and pLannotate feature annotations shown in this document.]
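Description:
PPP1R15A-SmBiT Fusion Vector is a mammalian expression plasmid built on the pFC220K SmBiT CMV-Blast Flexi Vector backbone. It carries the human PPP1R15A (GADD34) coding sequence, recorded as unmutated, fused at its C terminus to SmBiT, the small peptide subunit of the split NanoLuc (NanoBiT) luciferase. In bacteria the 6.3 kb plasmid is maintained at high copy by a ColE1/pUC-type origin and selected with kanamycin, through a neo/nptII gene driven by the synthetic bacterial EM7 promoter. A single loxP site lies just upstream of this cassette; the record does not explain its role.

Expression of the fusion is driven by the CMV immediate-early enhancer and promoter, followed by a chimeric β-globin/immunoglobulin intron that generally improves transcript processing and expression. A T7 promoter sits just before the open reading frame and could support in vitro transcription. The transcript ends at an SV40 polyadenylation signal. The SmBiT tag is not annotated separately in the feature table; according to the catalogue entry it is supplied by the backbone downstream of the insert. A separate cassette on the opposite strand uses the SV40 enhancer/early promoter to express blasticidin S deaminase, terminated by a synthetic poly(A) signal, which allows blasticidin selection of transfected mammalian cells.

PPP1R15A recruits protein phosphatase 1 to dephosphorylate eIF2α, helping cells recover from stress-induced translational shut-off. The stated purpose is only expression of the fusion protein in mammalian cells. SmBiT fusions of this kind are typically paired with a LgBiT-tagged partner, so that a protein interaction reconstitutes luciferase activity and can be read out as luminescence.
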