Addgene plasmid #238761: PPP1R15A -SmBiT Fusion Vector
Purpose: Express PPP1R15A -SmBiT Fusion Protein in Mammalian Cells under a CMV promoter
Depositing lab: Promega Corporation.
Backbone
  Vector backbone: pFC220K SmBiT CMV-Blast Flexi Vector
  Vector type: Mammalian Expression
  Selectable markers: Blasticidin
Growth in bacteria
  Bacterial resistance: Kanamycin, 50 μg/mL
  Growth temperature: 37°C
  Growth strain: DH5alpha
  Copy number: High Copy
Gene/Insert
  Gene/Insert name: PPP1R15A
  Species: H. sapiens (human)
  Mutation: None
  Entrez Gene: PPP1R15A (a.k.a. GADD34)
  Promoter: CMV
  Tag / fusion protein: SmBiT (C terminal on backbone)
  Cloning method: Other
Terms and licenses: Academic/Nonprofit Terms; Industry Terms
How to cite: PPP1R15A -SmBiT Fusion Vector was a gift from Promega Corporation (Addgene plasmid # 238761 ; http://n2t.net/addgene:238761 ; RRID:Addgene_238761)
